>Addgene plasmid #139517 | pDEST-flox-R4R3 | addgene full sequence | sequence record 274616 | Addgene NGS Result
GACCGCTTTGGAAAAACAAAGACTGTATTTCCTGGAAATTAATGTTTATTCAATAAACTGTGTATTCAGC
TATATTCACATAGTGGTGAGGCTGAAATGAGGCGGGAAGAGGCGGTTGGGGCTTAATTATATCAATTTGG
GTGGCCCCACAGCGCCTCCAAGGCGCCAGTCCTGTTTTGACAAGTTGCCTCTGGAAGCCTCTCTTCTTTT
TCTCCAGAGTAAGCGGAGGCCAGGGGCCCCCGGCCTCTGCTTAATACTAAAAAAAACAGCTGTTGTCATA
GTAATGATTGGGTGGAAACATTCCAGGCCTGGGTGGAGAGGCTTTTTGCTTCCTCTTGCAAAACCACACT
GACATTCCAGGCCTGGGTGGAGAGGCTTTTTGCTTCCTCTTGCAAAACCACACTGCCCTCTGGAGGGCAG
TTGCCTAGCAACTAATTAAAAGAGGATGTCGCACGGCCAGCTGCGGTCAGTTAGTCACTTCCTGCTTAAC
TGACTTGACATTTTCTATTTTAAGAGTCGGGAGGAAAATTACTGTGTTGGAGGCCCTCCGCCATCTTCTG
AAGCTGAATCGAATTAACTTGTTTATTGCAGCTTATAATGGTTACAAATAAAGCAATAGCATCACAAATT
TCACAAATAAAGCATTTTTTTCACTGCATTCTAGTTGTGGTTTGTCCAAACTCATCAATGTATCTTATCA
TGTCTGGATCTGATATCATAACTTCGTATAGCATACATTATACGAAGTTATGTCGACACTAGTCAGGAAA
CAGCTATGACCATGATTACGCCAAGCTATCAACTTTGTATAGAAAAGTTGAACGAGAAACGTAAAATGAT
ATAAATATCAATATATTAAATTAGATTTTGCATAAAAAACAGACTACATAATACTGTAAAACACAACATA
TCCAGTCACTATGGTCGACCGACAGCCTTCCAAATGTTCTTCTCAAACGGAATCGTCGTATCCAGCCTAC
TCGCTATTGTCCTCAATGCCGTATTAAATCATAAAAAGAAATAAGAAAAAGAGGTGCGAGCCTCTTTTTT
GTGTGACAAAATAAAAACATCTACCTATTCATATACGCTAGTGTCATAGTCCTGAAAATCATCTGCATCA
AGAACAATTTCACAACTCTTATACTTTTCTCTTACAAGTCGTTCGGCTTCATCTGGATTTTCAGCCTCTA
TACTTACTAAACGTGATAAAGTTTCTGTAATTTCTACTGTATCGACCTGCAGACTGGCTGTGTATAAGGG
AGCCTGACATTTATATTCCCCAGAACATCAGGTTAATGGCGTTTTTGATGTCATTTTCGCGGTGGCTGAG
ATCAGCCACTTCTTCCCCGATAACGGAGACCGGCACACTGGCCATATCGGTGGTCATCATGCGCCAGCTT
TCATCCCCGATATGCACCACCGGGTAAAGTTCACGGGAGACTTTATCTGACAGCAGACGTGCACTGGCCA
GGGGGATCACCATCCGTCGCCCGGGCGTGTCAATAATATCACTCTGTACATCCACAAACAGACGATAACG
GCTCTCTCTTTTATAGGTGTAAACCTTAAACTGCATTTCACCAGCCCCTGTTCTCGTCAGCAAAAGAGCC
GTTCATTTCAATAAACCGGGCGACCTCAGCCATCCCTTCCTGATTTTCCGCTTTCCAGCGTTCGGCACGC
AGACGACGGGCTTCATTCTGCATGGTTGTGCTTACCAGACCGGAGATATTGACATCATATATGCCTTGAG
CAACTGATAGCTGTCGCTGTCAACTGTCACTGTAATACGCTGCTTCATAGCATACCTCTTTTTGACATAC
TTCGGGTATACATATCAGTATATATTCTTATACCGCAAAAATCAGCGCGCAAATACGCATACTGTTATCT
GGCTTTTAGTAAGCCGGATCCACGCGGCGTTTACGCCCCCCCTGCCACTCATCGCAGTACTGTTGTAATT
CATTAAGCATTCTGCCGACATGGAAGCCATCACAAACGGCATGATGAACCTGAATCGCCAGCGGCATCAG
CACCTTGTCGCCTTGCGTATAATATTTGCCCATGGTGAAAACGGGGGCGAAGAAGTTGTCCATATTGGCC
ACGTTTAAATCAAAACTGGTGAAACTCACCCAGGGATTGGCTGAGACGAAAAACATATTCTCAATAAACC
CTTTAGGGAAATAGGCCAGGTTTTCACCGTAACACGCCACATCTTGCGAATATATGTGTAGAAACTGCCG
GAAATCGTCGTGGTATTCACTCCAGAGCGATGAAAACGTTTCAGTTTGCTCATGGAAAACGGTGTAACAA
GGGTGAACACTATCCCATATCACCAGCTCACCGTCTTTCATTGCCATACGGAATTCCGGATGAGCATTCA
TCAGGCGGGCAAGAATGTGAATAAAGGCCGGATAAAACTTGTGCTTATTTTTCTTTACGGTCTTTAAAAA
GGCCGTAATATCCAGCTGAACGGTCTGGTTATAGGTACATTGAGCAACTGACTGAAATGCCTCAAAATGT
TCTTTACGATGCCATTGGGATATATCAACGGTGGTATATCCAGTGATTTTTTTCTCCATTTTAGCTTCCT
TAGCTCCTGAAAATCTCGATAACTCAAAAAATACGCCCGGTAGTGATCTTATTTCATTATGGTGAAAGTT
GGAACCTCTTACGTGCCGATCAACGTCTCATTTTCGCCAAAAGTTGGCCCAGGGCTTCCCGGTATCAACA
GGGACACCAGGATTTATTTATTCTGCGAAGTGATCTTCCGTCACAGGTATTTATTCGGCGCAAAGTGCGT
CGGGTGATGCTGCCAACTTACGGCCGCCATAGTGACTGGATATGTTGTGTTTTACAGTATTATGTAGTCT
GTTTTTTATGCAAAATCTAATTTAATATATTGATATTTATATCATTTTACGTTTCTCGTTCAACTTTATT
ATACATAGTTGATAATTCACTGGCCGTCGTTTTACCTCGAGGGATCCATAACTTCGTATAGCATACATTA
TACGAAGTTATGCTGCATAATGAATCGGCCAACGCGCGGGGAGAGGCGGTTTGCGTATTGGGCGCTCTTC
CGCTTCCTCGCTCACTGACTCGCTGCGCTCGGTCGTTCGGCTGCGGCGAGCGGTATCAGCTCACTCAAAG
GCGGTAATACGGTTATCCACAGAATCAGGGGATAACGCAGGAAAGAACATGTGAGCAAAAGGCCAGCAAA
AGGCCAGGAACCGTAAAAAGGCCGCGTTGCTGGCGTTTTTCCATAGGCTCCGCCCCCCTGACGAGCATCA
CAAAAATCGACGCTCAAGTCAGAGGTGGCGAAACCCGACAGGACTATAAAGATACCAGGCGTTTCCCCCT
GGAAGCTCCCTCGTGCGCTCTCCTGTTCCGACCCTGCCGCTTACCGGATACCTGTCCGCCTTTCTCCCTT
CGGGAAGCGTGGCGCTTTCTCATAGCTCACGCTGTAGGTATCTCAGTTCGGTGTAGGTCGTTCGCTCCAA
GCTGGGCTGTGTGCACGAACCCCCCGTTCAGCCCGACCGCTGCGCCTTATCCGGTAACTATCGTCTTGAG
TCCAACCCGGTAAGACACGACTTATCGCCACTGGCAGCAGCCACTGGTAACAGGATTAGCAGAGCGAGGT
ATGTAGGCGGTGCTACAGAGTTCTTGAAGTGGTGGCCTAACTACGGCTACACTAGAAGAACAGTATTTGG
TATCTGCGCTCTGCTGAAGCCAGTTACCTTCGGAAAAAGAGTTGGTAGCTCTTGATCCGGCAAACAAACC
ACCGCTGGTAGCGGTGGTTTTTTTGTTTGCAAGCAGCAGATTACGCGCAGAAAAAAAGGATCTCAAGAAG
ATCCTTTGATCTTTTCTACGGGGTCTGACGCTCAGTGGAACGAAAACTCACGTTAAGGGATTTTGGTCAT
GAGATTATCAAAAAGGATCTTCACCTAGATCCTTTTAAATTAAAAATGAAGTTTTAAATCAATCTAAAGT
ATATATGAGTAAACTTGGTCTGACAGTTACCAATGCTTAATCAGTGAGGCACCTATCTCAGCGATCTGTC
TATTTCGTTCATCCATAGTTGCCTGACTCCCCGTCGTGTAGATAACTACGATACGGGAGGGCTTACCATC
TGGCCCCAGTGCTGCAATGATACCGCGAGACCCACGCTCACCGGCTCCAGATTTATCAGCAATAAACCAG
CCAGCCGGAAGGGCCGAGCGCAGAAGTGGTCCTGCAACTTTATCCGCCTCCATCCAGTCTATTAATTGTT
GCCGGGAAGCTAGAGTAAGTAGTTCGCCAGTTAATAGTTTGCGCAACGTTGTTGCCATTGCTACAGGCAT
CGTGGTGTCACGCTCGTCGTTTGGTATGGCTTCATTCAGCTCCGGTTCCCAACGATCAAGGCGAGTTACA
TGATCCCCCATGTTGTGCAAAAAAGCGGTTAGCTCCTTCGGTCCTCCGATCGTTGTCAGAAGTAAGTTGG
CCGCAGTGTTATCACTCATGGTTATGGCAGCACTGCATAATTCTCTTACTGTCATGCCATCCGTAAGATG
CTTTTCTGTGACTGGTGAGTACTCAACCAAGTCATTCTGAGAATAGTGTATGCGGCGACCGAGTTGCTCT
TGCCCGGCGTCAATACGGGATAATACCGCGCCACATAGCAGAACTTTAAAAGTGCTCATCATTGGAAAAC
GTTCTTCGGGGCGAAAACTCTCAAGGATCTTACCGCTGTTGAGATCCAGTTCGATGTAACCCACTCGTGC
ACCCAACTGATCTTCAGCATCTTTTACTTTCACCAGCGTTTCTGGGTGAGCAAAAACAGGAAGGCAAAAT
GCCGCAAAAAAGGGAATAAGGGCGACACGGAAATGTTGAATACTCATACTCTTCCTTTTTCAAT
Features (pLannotate 1.2.2; 16 found; start..end, strand, type, name):
    576..710     +  polyA_signal   SV40 poly(A) signal: SV40 polyadenylation signal
    718..751     +  protein_bind   loxP: Cre-mediated recombination occurs in the 8-bp core sequence (GCATACAT). Cre recombinase
    800..820     +  protein_bind   attB4: mutant version of attB; core recombination site for the Gateway® BP reaction BP Clonase™
    804..923     +  protein_bind   attR1: mutant version of attR; recombination site for the Gateway® LR reaction LR Clonase™
   1078..1230    -  CDS            dpnD (fragment): DPND_STRPN - Protein predicted: Swiss-Prot protein existence level 4. From Streptococcus pneumoniae serotype 4 (strain ATCC BAA-334 / TIGR4).
   1274..1576    -  CDS            ccdB: CCDB_ECOLI - Also known as G, letB, letD. Experimental evidence at protein level: Swiss-Prot protein existence level 1. Toxic component of a type II toxin-antitoxin (TA) system, functioning in plasmid maintainence. Responsible for the post- segregational killing (PSK) of plasmid-free cells, also referred to as a plasmid addiction system. Half-life of over 2 hours. Cell killing by CcdB is accompanied by filamentation, defects in chromosome and plasmid segregation, defects in cell division, formation of anucleate cells, decreased DNA synthesis and plasmid loss. Interferes with the activity of DN
   1581..1739    -  CDS            ccdA (fragment): CCDA_ECO57 - Also known as H, letA. Experimental evidence at protein level: Swiss-Prot protein existence level 1. Antitoxin component of a type II toxin-antitoxin (TA) system which inhibits the post-segregational killing (PSK) of plasmid-free cells, also referred to as a plasmid addiction system. Binds to and blocks the activity of CcdB; will also remove bound CcdB protein from the CcdB-GyrA complex by forming a CcdA-CcdB complex, a process termed rejuvenation. Functions as a transcriptional corepressor for the ccdAB operon, repression also requires CcdB (By similarity). From Escherichia coli
   1921..2579    -  CDS            CmR: chloramphenicol acetyltransferase; cat; confers resistance to chloramphenicol
   2580..2682    -  promoter       cat promoter: promoter of the E. coli cat gene encoding chloramphenicol acetyltransferase
   2828..2951    -  protein_bind   attR3: mutant version of attR; recombination site for the Gateway® LR reaction LR Clonase™
   2955..2975    +  CDS            lacZα (fragment): LacZα fragment of β-galactosidase; lacZ fragment
   2988..3021    +  protein_bind   loxP: Cre-mediated recombination occurs in the 8-bp core sequence (GCATACAT). Cre recombinase
   3028..3075    -  CDS            lacI (fragment): lac repressor; lacI; The lac repressor binds to the lac operator to inhibit transcription in E. coli. This inhibition can be relieved by adding lactose or isopropyl-β-D-thiogalactopyranoside (IPTG).
   3258..3846    -  rep_origin     ori: high-copy-number ColE1/pMB1/pBR322/pUC origin of replication
   4017..4877    -  CDS            AmpR: β-lactamase; bla; confers resistance to ampicillin, carbenicillin, and related antibiotics
   4878..4894    -  promoter       AmpR promoter (fragment): bla
