[The description below was written by a language model from this plasmid's Addgene catalogue record and pLannotate feature annotations shown in this document.]
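Description:
pDEST-flox-R4R3 is an empty Gateway destination vector built on a pCAGGS-derived backbone and classified as a Cre/Lox vector. It is about 4.9 kb. It replicates in E. coli from a high-copy ColE1/pUC-type origin and carries two bacterial markers: ampicillin resistance (β-lactamase) on the backbone and chloramphenicol resistance within the Gateway cassette. The cassette also encodes the gyrase-poisoning toxin CcdB, so the unrecombined plasmid must be maintained in a ccdB-tolerant strain.

The functional core is a counter-selectable ccdB–CmR cassette with the cat promoter driving CmR. An attR site lies on each side. The annotation software labels these attR1 (overlapping an attB4 core call) and attR3, which, given the plasmid name, most likely correspond to an attR4/attR3 MultiSite Gateway pair. Two loxP sites in the same orientation lie immediately outside the att sites, so anything transferred in by LR recombination replaces ccdB–CmR and becomes floxed, making it excisable by Cre recombinase. Loss of ccdB allows recombinant clones to be selected in ordinary E. coli strains on ampicillin.

An SV40 polyadenylation signal sits just upstream of the first loxP. No CAG promoter or other eukaryotic promoter is annotated despite the pCAGGS origin, although the first several hundred bases are unannotated. Small dpnD, ccdA, lacZα and lacI fragments appear to be cloning remnants. According to the record, the vector's purpose is to place two loxP sequences between gene cassettes in a destination vector. It has no insert of its own.
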