Addgene plasmid #139517: pDEST-flox-R4R3
Purpose: (Empty Backbone) Provides two loxP sequences between gene cassettes in the destination vector
Depositing lab: Minoru Ko. Depositing organization: Keio University.
Backbone
  Vector backbone: pCAGGS
  Backbone size (bp): 4895
  Vector type: Cre/Lox
Growth in bacteria
  Bacterial resistance: Chloramphenicol and Ampicillin, 25 & 100 μg/mL
  Growth temperature: 37°C
  Growth strain: ccdB Survival
  Copy number: High Copy
Gene/Insert
  Gene/Insert name: None
Terms and licenses: Academic/Nonprofit Terms; Industry Terms: Not Available to Industry
Depositor comments: ccdB-Cm cassette was inserted between loxP
How to cite: pDEST-flox-R4R3 was a gift from Minoru Ko (Addgene plasmid # 139517 ; http://n2t.net/addgene:139517 ; RRID:Addgene_139517)
